Addgene plasmid #171691: pEF1a-nSpCas9
Purpose: Expresses nSpCas9 in mammalian cells
Depositing lab: Jia Chen. Publication: Eliminating base-editor-induced genome-wide and transcriptome-wide off-target mutations. Wang L, Xue W, Zhang H, Gao R, Qiu H, Wei J, Zhou L, Lei YN, Wu X, Li X, Liu C, Wu J, Chen Q, Ma H, Huang X, Cai C, Zhang Y, Yang B, Yin H, Yang L, Chen J. Nat Cell Biol. 2021 May 10. pii: 10.1038/s41556-021-00671-4. doi: 10.1038/s41556-021-00671-4. PubMed 33972728.
Backbone
  Vector backbone: pEF1a
  Vector type: Mammalian Expression, CRISPR
Growth in bacteria
  Bacterial resistance: Ampicillin, 100 μg/mL
  Growth temperature: 37°C
  Growth strain: DH5alpha
  Copy number: High Copy
Gene/Insert
  Gene/Insert name: nSpCas9 (alt name: nSpCas9-NLS)
  Species: S. pyogenes
  Insert size (bp): 4140
  Mutation: D10A
  Promoter: EF1a
  Cloning method: Restriction Enzyme; 5′ cloning site Unknown (unknown if destroyed)
Terms and licenses: Academic/Nonprofit Terms; Industry Terms: Not Available to Industry
How to cite: pEF1a-nSpCas9 was a gift from Jia Chen (Addgene plasmid # 171691 ; http://n2t.net/addgene:171691 ; RRID:Addgene_171691)
