[The description below was written by a language model from this plasmid's Addgene catalogue record and pLannotate feature annotations shown in this document.]
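Description:
pEF1a-nSpCas9 is a mammalian expression plasmid of about 7.1 kb, built on a pEF1a backbone, that produces the Streptococcus pyogenes Cas9 nickase for CRISPR work. It is maintained in E. coli through a high-copy ColE1/pUC-type origin and selected with ampicillin via a β-lactamase gene driven by its own bla promoter. The remaining bacterial-side annotations (lac promoter, operator and CAP site, short fragments of lacI, a pBluescript polylinker, an SV40 promoter fragment and a bom remnant) are backbone leftovers with no evident role in the expression cassette. No mammalian selection marker is annotated, which fits transient transfection use.

The payload is a single transcription unit. The human EF-1α core promoter drives the Cas9 open reading frame, and transcripts are terminated by the bovine growth hormone polyadenylation signal. The annotation software splits the coding region into two adjacent segments labelled as the N-terminal part of "dCas9" and the C-terminal part of Cas9. These abut directly and together represent one continuous Cas9 sequence. According to the catalogue entry, the only recorded mutation is D10A. This change inactivates the RuvC domain while leaving the HNH domain functional, so the protein nicks the guide-complementary target strand rather than making a double-strand break. The alternative insert name indicates a fused nuclear localization signal, although this is not separately annotated in the feature table.

No guide RNA cassette is present, so an sgRNA must be supplied from another construct. The plasmid comes from a study on eliminating off-target mutations caused by base editors, but the record does not state its exact role in that work.
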