Features (pLannotate 1.2.2; 14 found; start..end, strand, type, name):
      1..212     +  promoter       EF-1α core promoter: core promoter for human elongation factor EF-1α
    267..1868    +  CDS            dCas9(N): N-terminal portion of catalytically inactive Streptococcus pyogenes dCas9 carrying the D10A mutation (Zetsche et al., 2015)
   1869..4367    +  CDS            Cas9(C): C-terminal portion of Streptococcus pyogenes Cas9 (Zetsche et al., 2015)
   4455..4679    +  polyA_signal   bGH poly(A) signal: bovine growth hormone polyadenylation signal
   4683..4704    +  promoter       SV40 promoter (fragment): SV40 enhancer and early promoter
   4709..4725    +  misc_feature   MCS (fragment): pBluescript multiple cloning site
   4774..4790    -  protein_bind   lac operator: The lac repressor binds to the lac operator to inhibit transcription in E. coli. This inhibition can be relieved by adding lactose or isopropyl-β-D-thiogalactopyranoside (IPTG). lac repressor encoded by lacI
   4798..4828    -  promoter       lac promoter: promoter for the E. coli lac operon
   4843..4864    -  protein_bind   CAP binding site: CAP binding activates transcription in the presence of cAMP. E. coli catabolite activator protein
   4877..4969    -  CDS            lacI (fragment): lac repressor; lacI; The lac repressor binds to the lac operator to inhibit transcription in E. coli. This inhibition can be relieved by adding lactose or isopropyl-β-D-thiogalactopyranoside (IPTG).
   5152..5740    -  rep_origin     ori: high-copy-number ColE1/pMB1/pBR322/pUC origin of replication
   5911..6771    -  CDS            AmpR: β-lactamase; bla; confers resistance to ampicillin, carbenicillin, and related antibiotics
   6772..6876    -  promoter       AmpR promoter: bla
   6947..6991    -  misc_feature   bom (fragment): basis of mobility region from pBR322
>Addgene plasmid #171691 | pEF1a-nSpCas9 | addgene full sequence | sequence record 339137 | Addgene NGS Result
GGGCAGAGCGCACATCGCCCACAGTCCCCGAGAAGTTGGGGGGAGGGGTCGGCAATTGAACCGGTGCCTA
GAGAAGGTGGCGCGGGGTAAACTGGGAAAGTGATGTCGTGTACTGGCTCCGCCTTTTTCCCGAGGGTGGG
GGAGAACCGTATATAAGTGCAGTAGTCGCCGTGAACGTTCTTTTTCGCAACGGGTTTGCCGCCAGAACAC
AGGTGTCGTGACGCGGTTCCGGTTAAGGTGAACGCGTGCAGGCTGGCGCCACCATGGACAAGAAGTACAG
CATCGGCCTGGCCATCGGCACCAACTCTGTGGGCTGGGCCGTGATCACCGACGAGTACAAGGTGCCCAGC
AAGAAATTCAAGGTGCTGGGCAACACCGACCGGCACAGCATCAAGAAGAACCTGATCGGAGCCCTGCTGT
TCGACAGCGGCGAAACAGCCGAGGCCACCCGGCTGAAGAGAACCGCCAGAAGAAGATACACCAGACGGAA
GAACCGGATCTGCTATCTGCAAGAGATCTTCAGCAACGAGATGGCCAAGGTGGACGACAGCTTCTTCCAC
AGACTGGAAGAGTCCTTCCTGGTGGAAGAGGATAAGAAGCACGAGCGGCACCCCATCTTCGGCAACATCG
TGGACGAGGTGGCCTACCACGAGAAGTACCCCACCATCTACCACCTGAGAAAGAAACTGGTGGACAGCAC
CGACAAGGCCGACCTGCGGCTGATCTATCTGGCCCTGGCCCACATGATCAAGTTCCGGGGCCACTTCCTG
ATCGAGGGCGACCTGAACCCCGACAACAGCGACGTGGACAAGCTGTTCATCCAGCTGGTGCAGACCTACA
ACCAGCTGTTCGAGGAAAACCCCATCAACGCCAGCGGCGTGGACGCCAAGGCCATCCTGTCTGCCAGACT
GAGCAAGAGCAGACGGCTGGAAAATCTGATCGCCCAGCTGCCCGGCGAGAAGAAGAATGGCCTGTTCGGA
AACCTGATTGCCCTGAGCCTGGGCCTGACCCCCAACTTCAAGAGCAACTTCGACCTGGCCGAGGATGCCA
AACTGCAGCTGAGCAAGGACACCTACGACGACGACCTGGACAACCTGCTGGCCCAGATCGGCGACCAGTA
CGCCGACCTGTTTCTGGCCGCCAAGAACCTGTCCGACGCCATCCTGCTGAGCGACATCCTGAGAGTGAAC
ACCGAGATCACCAAGGCCCCCCTGAGCGCCTCTATGATCAAGAGATACGACGAGCACCACCAGGACCTGA
CCCTGCTGAAAGCTCTCGTGCGGCAGCAGCTGCCTGAGAAGTACAAAGAGATTTTCTTCGACCAGAGCAA
GAACGGCTACGCCGGCTACATTGACGGCGGAGCCAGCCAGGAAGAGTTCTACAAGTTCATCAAGCCCATC
CTGGAAAAGATGGACGGCACCGAGGAACTGCTCGTGAAGCTGAACAGAGAGGACCTGCTGCGGAAGCAGC
GGACCTTCGACAACGGCAGCATCCCCCACCAGATCCACCTGGGAGAGCTGCACGCCATTCTGCGGCGGCA
GGAAGATTTTTACCCATTCCTGAAGGACAACCGGGAAAAGATCGAGAAGATCCTGACCTTCCGCATCCCC
TACTACGTGGGCCCTCTGGCCAGGGGAAACAGCAGATTCGCCTGGATGACCAGAAAGAGCGAGGAAACCA
TCACCCCCTGGAACTTCGAGGAAGTGGTGGACAAGGGCGCTTCCGCCCAGAGCTTCATCGAGCGGATGAC
CAACTTCGATAAGAACCTGCCCAACGAGAAGGTGCTGCCCAAGCACAGCCTGCTGTACGAGTACTTCACC
GTGTATAACGAGCTGACCAAAGTGAAATACGTGACCGAGGGAATGAGAAAGCCCGCCTTCCTGAGCGGCG
AGCAGAAAAAGGCCATCGTGGACCTGCTGTTCAAGACCAACCGGAAAGTGACCGTGAAGCAGCTGAAAGA
GGACTACTTCAAGAAAATCGAGTGCTTCGACTCCGTGGAAATCTCCGGCGTGGAAGATCGGTTCAACGCC
TCCCTGGGCACATACCACGATCTGCTGAAAATTATCAAGGACAAGGACTTCCTGGACAATGAGGAAAACG
AGGACATTCTGGAAGATATCGTGCTGACCCTGACACTGTTTGAGGACAGAGAGATGATCGAGGAACGGCT
GAAAACCTATGCCCACCTGTTCGACGACAAAGTGATGAAGCAGCTGAAGCGGCGGAGATACACCGGCTGG
GGCAGGCTGAGCCGGAAGCTGATCAACGGCATCCGGGACAAGCAGTCCGGCAAGACAATCCTGGATTTCC
TGAAGTCCGACGGCTTCGCCAACAGAAACTTCATGCAGCTGATCCACGACGACAGCCTGACCTTTAAAGA
GGACATCCAGAAAGCCCAGGTGTCCGGCCAGGGCGATAGCCTGCACGAGCACATTGCCAATCTGGCCGGC
AGCCCCGCCATTAAGAAGGGCATCCTGCAGACAGTGAAGGTGGTGGACGAGCTCGTGAAAGTGATGGGCC
GGCACAAGCCCGAGAACATCGTGATCGAAATGGCCAGAGAGAACCAGACCACCCAGAAGGGACAGAAGAA
CAGCCGCGAGAGAATGAAGCGGATCGAAGAGGGCATCAAAGAGCTGGGCAGCCAGATCCTGAAAGAACAC
CCCGTGGAAAACACCCAGCTGCAGAACGAGAAGCTGTACCTGTACTACCTGCAGAATGGGCGGGATATGT
ACGTGGACCAGGAACTGGACATCAACCGGCTGTCCGACTACGATGTGGACCATATCGTGCCTCAGAGCTT
TCTGAAGGACGACTCCATCGACAACAAGGTGCTGACCAGAAGCGACAAGAACCGGGGCAAGAGCGACAAC
GTGCCCTCCGAAGAGGTCGTGAAGAAGATGAAGAACTACTGGCGGCAGCTGCTGAACGCCAAGCTGATTA
CCCAGAGAAAGTTCGACAATCTGACCAAGGCCGAGAGAGGCGGCCTGAGCGAACTGGATAAGGCCGGCTT
CATCAAGAGACAGCTGGTGGAAACCCGGCAGATCACAAAGCACGTGGCACAGATCCTGGACTCCCGGATG
AACACTAAGTACGACGAGAATGACAAGCTGATCCGGGAAGTGAAAGTGATCACCCTGAAGTCCAAGCTGG
TGTCCGATTTCCGGAAGGATTTCCAGTTTTACAAAGTGCGCGAGATCAACAACTACCACCACGCCCACGA
CGCCTACCTAAACGCCGTCGTGGGAACCGCCCTGATCAAAAAGTACCCTAAGCTGGAAAGCGAGTTCGTG
TACGGCGACTACAAGGTGTACGACGTGCGGAAGATGATCGCCAAGAGCGAGCAGGAAATCGGCAAGGCTA
CCGCCAAGTACTTCTTCTACAGCAACATCATGAACTTTTTCAAGACCGAGATTACCCTGGCCAACGGCGA
GATCCGGAAGCGGCCTCTGATCGAGACAAACGGCGAAACCGGGGAGATCGTGTGGGATAAGGGCCGGGAT
TTTGCCACCGTGCGGAAAGTGCTGAGCATGCCCCAAGTGAATATCGTGAAAAAGACCGAGGTGCAGACAG
GCGGCTTCAGCAAAGAGTCTATCCTGCCCAAGAGGAACAGCGATAAGCTGATCGCCAGAAAGAAGGACTG
GGACCCTAAGAAGTACGGCGGCTTCGACAGCCCCACCGTGGCCTATTCTGTGCTGGTGGTGGCCAAAGTG
GAAAAGGGCAAGTCCAAGAAACTGAAGAGTGTGAAAGAGCTGCTGGGGATCACCATCATGGAAAGAAGCA
GCTTCGAGAAGAATCCCATCGACTTTCTGGAAGCCAAGGGCTACAAAGAAGTGAAAAAGGACCTGATCAT
CAAGCTGCCTAAGTACTCCCTGTTCGAGCTGGAAAACGGCCGGAAGAGAATGCTGGCCTCTGCCGGCGAA
CTGCAGAAGGGAAACGAACTGGCCCTGCCCTCCAAATATGTGAACTTCCTGTACCTGGCCAGCCACTATG
AGAAGCTGAAGGGCTCCCCCGAGGATAATGAGCAGAAACAGCTGTTTGTGGAACAGCACAAGCACTACCT
GGACGAGATCATCGAGCAGATCAGCGAGTTCTCCAAGAGAGTGATCCTGGCCGACGCTAATCTGGACAAA
GTGCTGTCCGCCTACAACAAGCACCGGGATAAGCCCATCAGAGAGCAGGCCGAGAATATCATCCACCTGT
TTACCCTGACCAATCTGGGAGCCCCTGCCGCCTTCAAGTACTTTGACACCACCATCGACCGGAAGAGGTA
CACCAGCACCAAAGAGGTGCTGGACGCCACCCTGATCCACCAGAGCATCACCGGCCTGTACGAGACACGG
ATCGACCTGTCTCAGCTGGGAGGCGACAGCGGAGGATCCCCCAAGAAGAAGAGGAAAGTCTAACCGGTCA
TCATCACCATCACCATTGAGTTTAAACCCGCTGATCAGCCTCGACTGTGCCTTCTAGTTGCCAGCCATCT
GTTGTTTGCCCCTCCCCCGTGCCTTCCTTGACCCTGGAAGGTGCCACTCCCACTGTCCTTTCCTAATAAA
ATGAGGAAATTGCATCGCATTGTCTGAGTAGGTGTCATTCTATTCTGGGGGGTGGGGTGGGGCAGGACAG
CAAGGGGGAGGATTGGGAAGACAATAGCAGGCATGCTGGGGATGCGGTGGGCTCTATGGCTTCTGAGGCG
GAAAGAACCAGCTGGGGCTCGATACCGTCGACCTCTAGCTAGAGCTTGGCGTAATCATGGTCATAGCTGT
TTCCTGTGTGAAATTGTTATCCGCTCACAATTCCACACAACATACGAGCCGGAAGCATAAAGTGTAAAGC
CTAGGGTGCCTAATGAGTGAGCTAACTCACATTAATTGCGTTGCGCTCACTGCCCGCTTTCCAGTCGGGA
AACCTGTCGTGCCAGCTGCATTAATGAATCGGCCAACGCGCGGGGAGAGGCGGTTTGCGTATTGGGCGCT
CTTCCGCTTCCTCGCTCACTGACTCGCTGCGCTCGGTCGTTCGGCTGCGGCGAGCGGTATCAGCTCACTC
AAAGGCGGTAATACGGTTATCCACAGAATCAGGGGATAACGCAGGAAAGAACATGTGAGCAAAAGGCCAG
CAAAAGGCCAGGAACCGTAAAAAGGCCGCGTTGCTGGCGTTTTTCCATAGGCTCCGCCCCCCTGACGAGC
ATCACAAAAATCGACGCTCAAGTCAGAGGTGGCGAAACCCGACAGGACTATAAAGATACCAGGCGTTTCC
CCCTGGAAGCTCCCTCGTGCGCTCTCCTGTTCCGACCCTGCCGCTTACCGGATACCTGTCCGCCTTTCTC
CCTTCGGGAAGCGTGGCGCTTTCTCATAGCTCACGCTGTAGGTATCTCAGTTCGGTGTAGGTCGTTCGCT
CCAAGCTGGGCTGTGTGCACGAACCCCCCGTTCAGCCCGACCGCTGCGCCTTATCCGGTAACTATCGTCT
TGAGTCCAACCCGGTAAGACACGACTTATCGCCACTGGCAGCAGCCACTGGTAACAGGATTAGCAGAGCG
AGGTATGTAGGCGGTGCTACAGAGTTCTTGAAGTGGTGGCCTAACTACGGCTACACTAGAAGAACAGTAT
TTGGTATCTGCGCTCTGCTGAAGCCAGTTACCTTCGGAAAAAGAGTTGGTAGCTCTTGATCCGGCAAACA
AACCACCGCTGGTAGCGGTGGTTTTTTTGTTTGCAAGCAGCAGATTACGCGCAGAAAAAAAGGATCTCAA
GAAGATCCTTTGATCTTTTCTACGGGGTCTGACGCTCAGTGGAACGAAAACTCACGTTAAGGGATTTTGG
TCATGAGATTATCAAAAAGGATCTTCACCTAGATCCTTTTAAATTAAAAATGAAGTTTTAAATCAATCTA
AAGTATATATGAGTAAACTTGGTCTGACAGTTACCAATGCTTAATCAGTGAGGCACCTATCTCAGCGATC
TGTCTATTTCGTTCATCCATAGTTGCCTGACTCCCCGTCGTGTAGATAACTACGATACGGGAGGGCTTAC
CATCTGGCCCCAGTGCTGCAATGATACCGCGAGACCCACGCTCACCGGCTCCAGATTTATCAGCAATAAA
CCAGCCAGCCGGAAGGGCCGAGCGCAGAAGTGGTCCTGCAACTTTATCCGCCTCCATCCAGTCTATTAAT
TGTTGCCGGGAAGCTAGAGTAAGTAGTTCGCCAGTTAATAGTTTGCGCAACGTTGTTGCCATTGCTACAG
GCATCGTGGTGTCACGCTCGTCGTTTGGTATGGCTTCATTCAGCTCCGGTTCCCAACGATCAAGGCGAGT
TACATGATCCCCCATGTTGTGCAAAAAAGCGGTTAGCTCCTTCGGTCCTCCGATCGTTGTCAGAAGTAAG
TTGGCCGCAGTGTTATCACTCATGGTTATGGCAGCACTGCATAATTCTCTTACTGTCATGCCATCCGTAA
GATGCTTTTCTGTGACTGGTGAGTACTCAACCAAGTCATTCTGAGAATAGTGTATGCGGCGACCGAGTTG
CTCTTGCCCGGCGTCAATACGGGATAATACCGCGCCACATAGCAGAACTTTAAAAGTGCTCATCATTGGA
AAACGTTCTTCGGGGCGAAAACTCTCAAGGATCTTACCGCTGTTGAGATCCAGTTCGATGTAACCCACTC
GTGCACCCAACTGATCTTCAGCATCTTTTACTTTCACCAGCGTTTCTGGGTGAGCAAAAACAGGAAGGCA
AAATGCCGCAAAAAAGGGAATAAGGGCGACACGGAAATGTTGAATACTCATACTCTTCCTTTTTCAATAT
TATTGAAGCATTTATCAGGGTTATTGTCTCATGAGCGGATACATATTTGAATGTATTTAGAAAAATAAAC
AAATAGGGGTTCCGCGCACATTTCCCCGAAAAGTGCCACCTGACGTCGACGGATCGGGAGATCGATCTCC
CGATCCCCTAGGGTCGACTCTCAGTACAATCTGCTCTGATGCCGCATAGTTAAGCCAGTATCTGCTCCCT
GCTTGTGTGTTGGAGGTCGCTGAGTAGTGCGCGAGCAAAATTTAAGCTACAACAAGGCAAGGCTTGACCG
ACAATTGCATGAAGAATCTGCTTAGGGTTAGGCGTTTTGCGCTGCTTCGCGATGTACGGGCCAGATATAC
GCGTT
